Addgene plasmid #192834: pET29-hMIGA2(170-593)-6xhis
Purpose: Express codon-optimized human MIGA2 fragment 170-593 with a C-terminal 6xhis tag (lipid transfer construct) in bacteria
Depositing lab: Karin Reinisch. Depositing organization: Yale University. Publication: Mitoguardin-2-mediated lipid transfer preserves mitochondrial morphology and lipid droplet formation. Hong Z, Adlakha J, Wan N, Guinn E, Giska F, Gupta K, Melia TJ, Reinisch KM. J Cell Biol. 2022 Dec 5;221(12):e202207022. doi: 10.1083/jcb.202207022. Epub 2022 Oct 25. PubMed 36282247.
Backbone
  Vector backbone: pET29a(+)
  Total vector size (bp): 6513
  Vector type: Bacterial Expression
Growth in bacteria
  Bacterial resistance: Kanamycin, 50 μg/mL
  Growth temperature: 37°C
  Growth strain: DH5alpha
  Copy number: High Copy
Gene/Insert
  Gene/Insert name: Codon-optimized human Mitoguardin 2 (alt name: MIGA2 (C9orf54, FAM73B))
  Species: H. sapiens (human)
  Insert size (bp): 1368
  Entrez Gene: MIGA2 (a.k.a. C9orf54, FAM73B)
  Promoter: T7
  Tag / fusion protein: 6xhis (C terminal on insert)
  Cloning method: Gibson Cloning
  Sequencing primers: 5′ tggtggtggtggtgctcgagTTGCAGCTCGCCCAGCGG; 3′ tttaagaaggagatatacatatgGATGGCAACGCGGAAAGCC
Terms and licenses: Academic/Nonprofit Terms; Industry Terms: Not Available to Industry
How to cite: pET29-hMIGA2(170-593)-6xhis was a gift from Karin Reinisch (Addgene plasmid # 192834 ; http://n2t.net/addgene:192834 ; RRID:Addgene_192834)
