[The description below was written by a language model from this plasmid's Addgene catalogue record and pLannotate feature annotations shown in this document.]
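Description:
pET29-hMIGA2(170-593)-6xhis is a bacterial expression plasmid built on the pET29a(+) backbone for producing a fragment of human Mitoguardin 2 (MIGA2, also known as C9orf54 or FAM73B) in E. coli. The insert is a codon-optimized sequence encoding residues 170-593, introduced by Gibson assembly and fused at its C terminus to a hexahistidine tag for metal-affinity purification. The automated annotation labels this tag as a partial 9xHis feature, but its 18-nt length corresponds to six histidine codons. The record describes this fragment as the lipid transfer construct, so the purified protein is intended for biochemical work on MIGA2-mediated lipid transfer.

Expression follows the standard pET arrangement. A T7 promoter is followed directly by a lac operator and the strong ribosome binding site from phage T7 gene 10, with a T7 terminator downstream of the coding region. The plasmid also carries lacI with its own promoter, so the lac repressor keeps transcription off until IPTG is added. Transcription requires a host that supplies T7 RNA polymerase; the DH5alpha strain listed is for propagation only. Selection is by kanamycin through the aph(3')-Ia gene. Replication relies on a ColE1/pBR322-type origin accompanied by the bom region and the rop gene. The catalogue lists the plasmid as high copy, although rop normally restrains copy number. An f1 origin allows single-stranded DNA production. The short tetracycline-resistance fragments, the AmpR promoter fragment and the small SET1 match between the tag and the terminator appear to be backbone remnants or annotation artefacts rather than functional parts. The sequenced record is 6,509 nt, close to the catalogued size of 6,513 bp.
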