Features (pLannotate 1.2.2; 19 found; start..end, strand, type, name):
     29..457     +  rep_origin     f1 ori (sequence partly withheld): f1 bacteriophage origin of replication; arrow indicates direction of (+) strand synthesis
    510..567     +  promoter       AmpR promoter (fragment): bla
    576..1391    -  CDS            KanR: aminoglycoside phosphotransferase; aph(3')-Ia; confers resistance to kanamycin in bacteria or G418 (Geneticin®) in eukaryotes
   1513..2101    +  rep_origin     ori: high-copy-number ColE1/pMB1/pBR322/pUC origin of replication
   2287..2426    -  misc_feature   bom: basis of mobility region from pBR322
   2528..2719    -  CDS            rop: Rop protein, which maintains plasmids at low copy number; rop
   2736..3116    +  CDS            YPB1_ECOLX: Protein predicted: Swiss-Prot protein existence level 4. From Escherichia coli.
   3188..3479    -  CDS            TcR (fragment): tetracycline efflux protein; tet; confers resistance to tetracycline
   3494..3515    -  protein_bind   CAP binding site: CAP binding activates transcription in the presence of cAMP. E. coli catabolite activator protein
   3528..4610    -  CDS            lacI: lac repressor; lacI; The lac repressor binds to the lac operator to inhibit transcription in E. coli. This inhibition can be relieved by adding lactose or isopropyl-β-D-thiogalactopyranoside (IPTG).
   4611..4688    -  promoter       lacI promoter: lacI
   4696..4975    -  CDS            TcR (fragment): tetracycline efflux protein; tet; confers resistance to tetracycline
   5001..5019    +  promoter       T7 promoter: promoter for bacteriophage T7 RNA polymerase
   5020..5044    +  protein_bind   lac operator: The lac repressor binds to the lac operator to inhibit transcription in E. coli. This inhibition can be relieved by adding lactose or isopropyl-β-D-thiogalactopyranoside (IPTG). lac repressor encoded by lacI
   5059..5081    +  RBS            RBS: efficient ribosome binding site from bacteriophage T7 gene 10 (Olins and Rangwala, 1989)
   5092..6363    +  CDS            MIGA2 (fragment): MIGA2_HUMAN - Also known as C9orf54 From Homo sapiens (Human).
   6370..6387    +  CDS            9xHis (fragment): 9xHis affinity tag
   6397..6446    +  CDS            SET1 (fragment): solubility-enhancement tag derived from T7 phage gene 10B
   6454..6501    +  terminator     T7 terminator: transcription terminator for bacteriophage T7 RNA polymerase
>Addgene plasmid #192834 | pET29-hMIGA2(170-593)-6xhis | addgene full sequence | sequence record 379956 | Addgene NGS Result
AGGAACTATATCCGGATTGGCGAATGGG
[124 nt withheld, positions 29-152]
C
[91 nt withheld, positions 154-244]
A
[49 nt withheld, positions 246-294]
CCTTTGACGTTGGAGTCCACGTTCTTT
[37 nt withheld, positions 322-358]
ACCCTATCTCGGTCTATTCTTTTGATTTATAAGGGATTTTGCCGATTTCGGCCTATTGGTTAAAAAATGA
GCTGATTTAACAAAAATTTAACGCGAATTTTAACAAAATATTAACGCTTACAATTTAGGTGGCACTTTTC
GGGGAAATGTGCGCGGAACCCCTATTTGTTTATTTTTCTAAATACATTCAAATATGTATCCGCTCATGAA
TTAATTCTTAGAAAAACTCATCGAGCATCAAATGAAACTGCAATTTATTCATATCAGGATTATCAATACC
ATATTTTTGAAAAAGCCGTTTCTGTAATGAAGGAGAAAACTCACCGAGGCAGTTCCATAGGATGGCAAGA
TCCTGGTATCGGTCTGCGATTCCGACTCGTCCAACATCAATACAACCTATTAATTTCCCCTCGTCAAAAA
TAAGGTTATCAAGTGAGAAATCACCATGAGTGACGACTGAATCCGGTGAGAATGGCAAAAGTTTATGCAT
TTCTTTCCAGACTTGTTCAACAGGCCAGCCATTACGCTCGTCATCAAAATCACTCGCATCAACCAAACCG
TTATTCATTCGTGATTGCGCCTGAGCGAGACGAAATACGCGATCGCTGTTAAAAGGACAATTACAAACAG
GAATCGAATGCAACCGGCGCAGGAACACTGCCAGCGCATCAACAATATTTTCACCTGAATCAGGATATTC
TTCTAATACCTGGAATGCTGTTTTCCCGGGGATCGCAGTGGTGAGTAACCATGCATCATCAGGAGTACGG
ATAAAATGCTTGATGGTCGGAAGAGGCATAAATTCCGTCAGCCAGTTTAGTCTGACCATCTCATCTGTAA
CATCATTGGCAACGCTACCTTTGCCATGTTTCAGAAACAACTCTGGCGCATCGGGCTTCCCATACAATCG
ATAGATTGTCGCACCTGATTGCCCGACATTATCGCGAGCCCATTTATACCCATATAAATCAGCATCCATG
TTGGAATTTAATCGCGGCCTAGAGCAAGACGTTTCCCGTTGAATATGGCTCATAACACCCCTTGTATTAC
TGTTTATGTAAGCAGACAGTTTTATTGTTCATGACCAAAATCCCTTAACGTGAGTTTTCGTTCCACTGAG
CGTCAGACCCCGTAGAAAAGATCAAAGGATCTTCTTGAGATCCTTTTTTTCTGCGCGTAATCTGCTGCTT
GCAAACAAAAAAACCACCGCTACCAGCGGTGGTTTGTTTGCCGGATCAAGAGCTACCAACTCTTTTTCCG
AAGGTAACTGGCTTCAGCAGAGCGCAGATACCAAATACTGTCCTTCTAGTGTAGCCGTAGTTAGGCCACC
ACTTCAAGAACTCTGTAGCACCGCCTACATACCTCGCTCTGCTAATCCTGTTACCAGTGGCTGCTGCCAG
TGGCGATAAGTCGTGTCTTACCGGGTTGGACTCAAGACGATAGTTACCGGATAAGGCGCAGCGGTCGGGC
TGAACGGGGGGTTCGTGCACACAGCCCAGCTTGGAGCGAACGACCTACACCGAACTGAGATACCTACAGC
GTGAGCTATGAGAAAGCGCCACGCTTCCCGAAGGGAGAAAGGCGGACAGGTATCCGGTAAGCGGCAGGGT
CGGAACAGGAGAGCGCACGAGGGAGCTTCCAGGGGGAAACGCCTGGTATCTTTATAGTCCTGTCGGGTTT
CGCCACCTCTGACTTGAGCGTCGATTTTTGTGATGCTCGTCAGGGGGGCGGAGCCTATGGAAAAACGCCA
GCAACGCGGCCTTTTTACGGTTCCTGGCCTTTTGCTGGCCTTTTGCTCACATGTTCTTTCCTGCGTTATC
CCCTGATTCTGTGGATAACCGTATTACCGCCTTTGAGTGAGCTGATACCGCTCGCCGCAGCCGAACGACC
GAGCGCAGCGAGTCAGTGAGCGAGGAAGCGGAAGAGCGCCTGATGCGGTATTTTCTCCTTACGCATCTGT
GCGGTATTTCACACCGCAATGGTGCACTCTCAGTACAATCTGCTCTGATGCCGCATAGTTAAGCCAGTAT
ACACTCCGCTATCGCTACGTGACTGGGTCATGGCTGCGCCCCGACACCCGCCAACACCCGCTGACGCGCC
CTGACGGGCTTGTCTGCTCCCGGCATCCGCTTACAGACAAGCTGTGACCGTCTCCGGGAGCTGCATGTGT
CAGAGGTTTTCACCGTCATCACCGAAACGCGCGAGGCAGCTGCGGTAAAGCTCATCAGCGTGGTCGTGAA
GCGATTCACAGATGTCTGCCTGTTCATCCGCGTCCAGCTCGTTGAGTTTCTCCAGAAGCGTTAATGTCTG
GCTTCTGATAAAGCGGGCCATGTTAAGGGCGGTTTTTTCCTGTTTGGTCACTGATGCCTCCGTGTAAGGG
GGATTTCTGTTCATGGGGGTAATGATACCGATGAAACGAGAGAGGATGCTCACGATACGGGTTACTGATG
ATGAACATGCCCGGTTACTGGAACGTTGTGAGGGTAAACAACTGGCGGTATGGATGCGGCGGGACCAGAG
AAAAATCACTCAGGGTCAATGCCAGCGCTTCGTTAATACAGATGTAGGTGTTCCACAGGGTAGCCAGCAG
CATCCTGCGATGCAGATCCGGAACATAATGGTGCAGGGCGCTGACTTCCGCGTTTCCAGACTTTACGAAA
CACGGAAACCGAAGACCATTCATGTTGTTGCTCAGGTCGCAGACGTTTTGCAGCAGCAGTCGCTTCACGT
TCGCTCGCGTATCGGTGATTCATTCTGCTAACCAGTAAGGCAACCCCGCCAGCCTAGCCGGGTCCTCAAC
GACAGGAGCACGATCATGCGCACCCGTGGGGCCGCCATGCCGGCGATAATGGCCTGCTTCTCGCCGAAAC
GTTTGGTGGCGGGACCAGTGACGAAGGCTTGAGCGAGGGCGTGCAAGATTCCGAATACCGCAAGCGACAG
GCCGATCATCGTCGCGCTCCAGCGAAAGCGGTCCTCGCCGAAAATGACCCAGAGCGCTGCCGGCACCTGT
CCTACGAGTTGCATGATAAAGAAGACAGTCATAAGTGCGGCGACGATAGTCATGCCCCGCGCCCACCGGA
AGGAGCTGACTGGGTTGAAGGCTCTCAAGGGCATCGGTCGAGATCCCGGTGCCTAATGAGTGAGCTAACT
TACATTAATTGCGTTGCGCTCACTGCCCGCTTTCCAGTCGGGAAACCTGTCGTGCCAGCTGCATTAATGA
ATCGGCCAACGCGCGGGGAGAGGCGGTTTGCGTATTGGGCGCCAGGGTGGTTTTTCTTTTCACCAGTGAG
ACGGGCAACAGCTGATTGCCCTTCACCGCCTGGCCCTGAGAGAGTTGCAGCAAGCGGTCCACGCTGGTTT
GCCCCAGCAGGCGAAAATCCTGTTTGATGGTGGTTAACGGCGGGATATAACATGAGCTGTCTTCGGTATC
GTCGTATCCCACTACCGAGATGTCCGCACCAACGCGCAGCCCGGACTCGGTAATGGCGCGCATTGCGCCC
AGCGCCATCTGATCGTTGGCAACCAGCATCGCAGTGGGAACGATGCCCTCATTCAGCATTTGCATGGTTT
GTTGAAAACCGGACATGGCACTCCAGTCGCCTTCCCGTTCCGCTATCGGCTGAATTTGATTGCGAGTGAG
ATATTTATGCCAGCCAGCCAGACGCAGACGCGCCGAGACAGAACTTAATGGGCCCGCTAACAGCGCGATT
TGCTGGTGACCCAATGCGACCAGATGCTCCACGCCCAGTCGCGTACCGTCTTCATGGGAGAAAATAATAC
TGTTGATGGGTGTCTGGTCAGAGACATCAAGAAATAACGCCGGAACATTAGTGCAGGCAGCTTCCACAGC
AATGGCATCCTGGTCATCCAGCGGATAGTTAATGATCAGCCCACTGACGCGTTGCGCGAGAAGATTGTGC
ACCGCCGCTTTACAGGCTTCGACGCCGCTTCGTTCTACCATCGACACCACCACGCTGGCACCCAGTTGAT
CGGCGCGAGATTTAATCGCCGCGACAATTTGCGACGGCGCGTGCAGGGCCAGACTGGAGGTGGCAACGCC
AATCAGCAACGACTGTTTGCCCGCCAGTTGTTGTGCCACGCGGTTGGGAATGTAATTCAGCTCCGCCATC
GCCGCTTCCACTTTTTCCCGCGTTTTCGCAGAAACGTGGCTGGCCTGGTTCACCACGCGGGAAACGGTCT
GATAAGAGACACCGGCATACTCTGCGACATCGTATAACGTTACTGGTTTCACATTCACCACCCTGAATTG
ACTCTCTTCCGGGCGCTATCATGCCATACCGCGAAAGGTTTTGCGCCATTCGATGGTGTCCGGGATCTCG
ACGCTCTCCCTTATGCGACTCCTGCATTAGGAAGCAGCCCAGTAGTAGGTTGAGGCCGTTGAGCACCGCC
GCCGCAAGGAATGGTGCATGCAAGGAGATGGCGCCCAACAGTCCCCCGGCCACGGGGCCTGCCACCATAC
CCACGCCGAAACAAGCGCTCATGAGCCCGAAGTGGCGAGCCCGATCTTCCCCATCGGTGATGTCGGCGAT
ATAGGCGCCAGCAACCGCACCTGTGGCGCCGGTGATGCCGGCCACGATGCGTCCGGCGTAGAGGATCGAG
ATCGATCTCGATCCCGCGAAATTAATACGACTCACTATAGGGGAATTGTGAGCGGATAACAATTCCCCTC
TAGAAATAATTTTGTTTAACTTTAAGAAGGAGATATACATATGGATGGCAACGCGGAAAGCCTGTACATG
CAGGGTATGGAGCTGTTTGAGGAAGCGCTGCAGAAGTGGGAGCAAGCGCTGAGCGTTGGTCAACGTGGCG
ACAGCGGTAGCACCCCGATGCCGCGTGATGGTCTGCGTAACCCGGAAACCGCGAGCGAGCCGCTGAGCGA
GCCGGAAAGCCAGCGTAAAGAGTTCGCGGAAAAGCTGGAGAGCCTGCTGCACCGTGCGTATCACCTGCAA
GAGGAATTCGGCAGCACCTTTCCGGCGGACAGCATGCTGCTGGATCTGGAACGTACCCTGATGCTGCCGC
TGACCGAGGGTAGCCTGCGTCTGCGTGCGGACGATGAAGACAGCCTGACCAGCGAGGATAGCTTCTTTAG
CGCGACCGAACTGTTCGAGAGCCTGCAGACCGGCGACTATCCGATTCCGCTGAGCCGTCCGGCGGCGGCG
TATGAGGAAGCGCTGCAACTGGTGAAAGAAGGCCGTGTTCCGTGCCGTACCCTGCGTACCGAGCTGCTGG
GTTGCTACAGCGACCAGGATTTTCTGGCGAAGCTGCACTGCGTGCGTCAAGCGTTCGAAGGTCTGCTGGA
GGATAAAAGCAACCAGCTGTTCTTTGGCAAAGTGGGTCGTCAAATGGTTACCGGCCTGATGACCAAGGCG
GAGAAGAGCCCGAAGGGTTTTCTGGAGAGCTACGAGGAAATGCTGAGCTATGCGCTGCGTCCGGAAACCT
GGGCGACCACCCGTCTGGAGCTGGAAGGTCGTGGCGTGGTTTGCATGAGCTTCTTTGACATCGTTCTGGA
TTTTATTCTGATGGACGCGTTCGAAGATCTGGAGAACCCGCCGGCGAGCGTGCTGGCGGTTCTGCGTAAC
CGTTGGCTGAGCGACAGCTTCAAAGAAACCGCGCTGGCGACCGCGTGCTGGAGCGTGCTGAAGGCGAAAC
GTCGTCTGCTGATGGTTCCGGATGGTTTCATCAGCCACTTTTACAGCGTGAGCGAACACGTGAGCCCGGT
TCTGGCGTTCGGCTTTCTGGGTCCGAAACCGCAGCTGGCGGAAGTGTGCGCGTTCTTTAAGCACCAGATT
GTTCAATACCTGCGTGACATGTTCGACCTGGATAACGTTCGTTATACCAGCCTGCCGGCGCTGGCGGATG
ATATCCTGCAGCTGAGCCGTCGTCGTAGCGAGATTCTGCTGGGTTATCTGGGTGTGCCGGCGGCGAGCAG
CGCGGGCGTTAACGGTGCGCTGCCGCGTGAAAACGGTCCGCTGGGCGAGCTGCAACTCGAGCACCACCAC
CACCACCACTGAGATCCGGCTGCTAACAAAGCCCGAAAGGAAGCTGAGTTGGCTGCTGCCACCGCTGAGC
AATAACTAGCATAACCCCTTGGGGCCTCTAAACGGGTCTTGAGGGGTTTTTTGCTGAAAGG
